>Addgene plasmid #52490 | pRVdG-4BFP2 | depositor full sequence | sequence record 81390 | pRVdG-4BFP2 sequence 14487 bps
GG
[124 nt withheld, positions 3-126]
C
[91 nt withheld, positions 128-218]
A
[49 nt withheld, positions 220-268]
CCTTTGACGTTGGAGTCCACGTTCTTT
[37 nt withheld, positions 296-332]
ACCCTATCTCGGTCTATTCTTTTGATTTATAAGGGATTTTGCCGATTTCGGCCTATTGGTTAAAAAAATG
AGCTGATTTAACAAAAATTTAACGCGAATTTTAACAAAATATTAACGCTTACAATTTCCATTCGCCATTC
AGGCTGCGCAACTGTTGGGAAGGGCGATCGGTGCGGGCCTCTTCGCTATTACGCCAGCTGGCGAAAGGGG
GATGTGCTGCAAGGCGATTAAGTTGGGTAACGCCAGGGTTTTCCCAGTCACGACGTTGTAAAACGACGGC
CAGTGAGCGCGCGATAAGCTTGATATCGAATTCCTGCAGCGCGTTGACATTGATTATTGACTAGTTATTA
ATAGTAATCAATTACGGGGTCATTAGTTCATAGCCCATATATGGAGTTCCGCGTTACATAACTTACGGTA
AATGGCCCGCCTGGCTGACCGCCCAACGACCCCCGCCCATTGACGTCAATAATGACGTATGTTCCCATAG
TAACGCCAATAGGGACTTTCCATTGACGTCAATGGGTGGAGTATTTACGGTAAACTGCCCACTTGGCAGT
ACATCAAGTGTATCATATGCCAAGTACGCCCCCTATTGACGTCAATGACGGTAAATGGCCCGCCTGGCAT
TATGCCCAGTACATGACCTTATGGGACTTTCCTACTTGGCAGTACATCTACGTATTAGTCATCGCTATTA
CCATGGTGATGCGGTTTTGGCAGTACATCAATGGGCGTGGATAGCGGTTTGACTCACGGGGATTTCCAAG
TCTCCACCCCATTGACGTCAATGGGAGTTTGTTTTGGCACCAAAATCAACGGGACTTTCCAAAATGTCGT
AACAACTCCGCCCCATTGACGCAAATGGGCGGTAGGCGTGTACGGTGGGAGGTCTATATAAGCAGAGCTC
TCTGGCTAACTAGAGAACCCACTGCTTACTGGCTTATCGAAATTAATACGACTCACTATAGGGAGACCCA
AGCTGGCTAGATTAAGCGTCTGATGAGTCCGTGAGGACGAAACCCGGCGTACCGGGTCACGCTTAACAAC
CAGATCAAAGAAAAAACAGACATTGTCAATTGCAAAGCAAAAATGTAACACCCCTACAATGGATGCCGAC
AAGATTGTATTCAAAGTCAATAATCAGGTGGTCTCTTTGAAGCCTGAGATTATCGTGGATCAATATGAGT
ACAAGTACCCTGCCATCAAAGATTTGAAAAAGCCCTGTATAACCCTAGGAAAGGCTCCCGATTTAAATAA
AGCATACAAGTCAGTTTTGTCAGGCATGAGCGCCGCCAAACTTAATCCTGACGATGTATGTTCCTATTTG
GCAGCGGCAATGCAGTTTTTTGAGGGGACATGTCCGGAAGACTGGACCAGCTATGGAATTGTGATTGCAC
GAAAAGGAGATAAGATCACCCCAGGTTCTCTGGTGGAGATAAAACGTACTGATGTAGAAGGGAATTGGGC
TCTGACAGGAGGCATGGAACTGACAAGAGACCCCACTGTCCCTGAGCATGCGTCCTTAGTCGGTCTTCTC
TTGAGTCTGTATAGGTTGAGCAAAATATCCGGGCAAAACACTGGTAACTATAAGACAAACATTGCAGACA
GGATAGAGCAGATTTTTGAGACAGCCCCTTTTGTTAAAATCGTGGAACACCATACTCTAATGACAACTCA
CAAAATGTGTGCTAATTGGAGTACTATACCAAACTTCAGATTTTTGGCCGGAACCTATGACATGTTTTTC
TCCCGGATTGAGCATCTATATTCAGCAATCAGAGTGGGCACAGTTGTCACTGCTTATGAAGACTGTTCAG
GACTGGTATCATTTACTGGGTTCATAAAACAAATCAATCTCACCGCTAGAGAGGCAATACTATATTTCTT
CCACAAGAACTTTGAGGAAGAGATAAGAAGAATGTTTGAGCCAGGGCAGGAGACAGCTGTTCCTCACTCT
TATTTCATCCACTTCCGTTCACTAGGCTTGAGTGGGAAATCTCCTTATTCATCAAATGCTGTTGGTCACG
TGTTCAATCTCATTCACTTTGTAGGATGCTATATGGGTCAAGTCAGATCCCTAAATGCAACGGTTATTGC
TGCATGTGCTCCTCATGAAATGTCTGTTCTAGGGGGCTATCTGGGAGAGGAATTCTTCGGGAAAGGGACA
TTTGAAAGAAGATTCTTCAGAGATGAGAAAGAACTTCAAGAATACGAGGCGGCTGAACTGACAAAGACTG
ACGTAGCACTGGCAGATGATGGAACTGTCAACTCTGACGACGAGGACTACTTTTCAGGTGAAACCAGAAG
TCCGGAGGCTGTTTATACTCGAATCATGATGAATGGAGGTCGACTAAAGAGATCTCACATACGGAGATAT
GTCTCAGTCAGTTCCAATCATCAAGCCCGTCCAAACTCATTCGCCGAGTTTCTAAACAAGACATATTCGA
GTGACTCATAAGAAGTTGAATAACAAAATGCCGGAAATCTACGGATTGTGTATATCCATCATGAAAAAAA
CTAACACCCCTCCTTTCGAACCATCCCAAACATGAGCAAGATCTTTGTCAATCCTAGTGCTATTAGAGCC
GGTCTGGCCGATCTTGAGATGGCTGAAGAAACTGTTGATCTGATCAATAGAAATATCGAAGACAATCAGG
CTCATCTCCAAGGGGAACCCATAGAGGTGGACAATCTCCCTGAGGATATGGGGCGACTTCACCTGGATGA
TGGAAAATCGCCCAACCATGGTGAGATAGCCAAGGTGGGAGAAGGCAAGTATCGAGAGGACTTTCAGATG
GATGAAGGAGAGGATCCTAGCTTCCTGTTCCAGTCATACCTGGAAAATGTTGGAGTCCAAATAGTCAGAC
AAATGAGGTCAGGAGAGAGATTTCTCAAGATATGGTCACAGACCGTAGAAGAGATTATATCCTATGTCGC
GGTCAACTTTCCCAACCCTCCAGGAAAGTCTTCAGAGGATAAATCAACCCAGACTACTGGCCGAGAGCTC
AAGAAGGAGACAACACCCACTCCTTCTCAGAGAGAAAGCCAATCATCGAAAGCCAGGATGGCGGCTCAAA
TTGCTTCTGGCCCTCCAGCCCTTGAATGGTCGGCTACCAATGAAGAGGATGATCTATCAGTGGAGGCTGA
GATCGCTCACCAGATTGCAGAAAGTTTCTCCAAAAAATATAAGTTTCCCTCTCGATCCTCAGGGATACTC
TTGTATAATTTTGAGCAATTGAAAATGAACCTTGATGATATAGTTAAAGAGGCAAAAAATGTACCAGGTG
TGACCCGTTTAGCCCATGACGGGTCCAAACTCCCCCTAAGATGTGTACTGGGATGGGTCGCTTTGGCCAA
CTCTAAGAAATTCCAGTTGTTAGTCGAATCCGACAAGCTGAGTAAAATCATGCAAGATGACTTGAATCGC
TATACATCTTGCTAACCGAACCTCTCCCCTCAGTCCCTCTAGACAATAAAATCCGAGATGTCCCAAAGTC
AACATGAAAAAAACAGGCAACACCACTGATAAAATGAACCTCCTACGTAAGATAGTGAAAAACCGCAGGG
ACGAGGACACTCAAAAATCCTCTCCCGCGTCAGCCCCTCTGGATGACGATGACTTGTGGCTTCCACCCCC
TGAATACGTCCCGCTGAAAGAACTTACAGGCAAGAAGAACATGAGGAACTTTTGTATCAACGGAAGGGTT
AAAGTGTGTAGCCCGAATGGTTACTCGTTCAGGATCCTGCGGCACATTCTGAAATCATTCGACGAGATAT
ATTCTGGGAATCATAGGATGATCGGGTTAGTCAAAGTGGTTATTGGACTGGCTTTGTCAGGATCTCCAGT
CCCTGAGGGCCTGAACTGGGTATACAAATTGAGGAGAACCTTTATCTTCCAGTGGGCTGATTCCAGGGGC
CCTCTTGAAGGGGAGGAGTTGGAATACTCTCAGGAGATCACTTGGGATGATGATACTGAGTTCGTCGGAT
TGCAAATAAGAGTGATTGCAAAACAGTGTCATATCCAGGGCAGAGTCTGGTGTATCAACATGAACCCGAG
AGCATGTCAACTATGGTCTGACATGTCTCTTCAGACACAAAGGTCCGAAGAGGACAAAGATTCCTCTCTG
CTTCTAGAATAATCAGATTATATCCCGCAAATTTATCACTTGTTTACCTCTGGAGGAGAGAACATATGGG
CTCAACTCCAACCCTTGGGAGCAATATAACAAAAAACATGTTATGGTGCCATTAAACCGCTGCATTTCAT
CAAAGTCAAGTTGATTACCTTTACATTTTGATCCTCTTGGATGTGAAAAAAACTATTAACATCCCTCAAA
AGACCCCGGGAAAGCCGCCACCATGAGCGAGCTGATTAAGGAGAACATGCACATGAAGCTGTACATGGAG
GGCACCGTGGACAACCATCACTTCAAGTGCACATCCGAGGGCGAAGGCAAGCCCTACGAGGGCACCCAGA
CCATGAGAATCAAGGTGGTCGAGGGCGGCCCTCTCCCCTTCGCCTTCGACATCCTGGCTACTAGCTTCCT
CTACGGCAGCAAGACCTTCATCAACCACACCCAGGGCATCCCCGACTTCTTCAAGCAGTCCTTCCCTGAG
GGCTTCACATGGGAGAGAGTCACCACATACGAAGACGGGGGCGTGCTGACCGCTACCCAGGACACCAGCC
TCCAGGACGGCTGCCTCATCTACAACGTCAAGATCAGAGGGGTGAACTTCACATCCAACGGCCCTGTGAT
GCAGAAGAAAACACTCGGCTGGGAGGCCTTCACCGAGACGCTGTACCCCGCTGACGGCGGCCTGGAAGGC
AGAAACGACATGGCCCTGAAGCTCGTGGGCGGGAGCCATCTGATCGCAAACGCCAAGACCACATATAGAT
CCAAGAAACCCGCTAAGAACCTCAAGATGCCTGGCGTCTACTATGTGGACTACAGACTGGAAAGAATCAA
GGAGGCCAACAACGAGACCTACGTCGAGCAGCACGAGGTGGCAGTGGCCAGATACTGCGACCTCCCTAGC
AAACTGGGGCACAAGCTTAATTAATGAGCTAGCTTATAAAGTGCTGGGTCATCTAAGCTTTTCAGTCGAG
AAAAAAACATTAGATCAGAAGAACAACTGGCAACACTTCTCAACCTGAGACTTACTTCAAGATGCTCGAT
CCTGGAGAGGTCTATGATGACCCTATTGACCCAATCGAGTTAGAGGCTGAACCCAGAGGAACCCCCATTG
TCCCCAACATCTTGAGGAACTCTGACTACAATCTCAACTCTCCTTTGATAGAAGATCCTGCTAGACTAAT
GTTAGAATGGTTAAAAACAGGGAATAGACCTTATCGGATGACTCTAACAGACAATTGCTCCAGGTCTTTC
AGAGTTTTGAAAGATTATTTCAAGAAGGTAGATTTGGGTTCTCTCAAGGTGGGCGGAATGGCTGCACAGT
CAATGATTTCTCTCTGGTTATATGGTGCCCACTCTGAATCCAACAGGAGCCGGAGATGTATAACAGACTT
GGCCCATTTCTATTCCAAGTCGTCCCCCATAGAGAAGCTGTTGAATCTCACGCTAGGAAATAGAGGGCTG
AGAATCCCCCCAGAGGGAGTGTTAAGTTGCCTTGAGAGGGTTGATTATGATAATGCATTTGGAAGGTATC
TTGCCAACACGTATTCCTCTTACTTGTTCTTCCATGTAATCACCTTATACATGAACGCCCTAGACTGGGA
TGAAGAAAAGACCATCCTAGCATTATGGAAAGATTTAACCTCAGTGGACATCGGGAAGGACTTGGTAAAG
TTCAAAGACCAAATATGGGGACTGCTGATCGTGACAAAGGACTTTGTTTACTCCCAAAGTTCCAATTGTC
TTTTTGACAGAAACTACACACTTATGCTAAAAGATCTTTTCTTGTCTCGCTTCAACTCCTTAATGGTCTT
GCTCTCTCCCCCAGAGCCCCGATACTCAGATGACTTGATATCTCAACTATGCCAGCTGTACATTGCTGGG
GATCAAGTCTTGTCTATGTGTGGAAACTCCGGCTATGAAGTCATCAAAATATTGGAGCCATATGTCGTGA
ATAGTTTAGTCCAGAGAGCAGAAAAGTTTAGGCCTCTCATTCATTCCTTGGGAGACTTTCCTGTATTTAT
AAAAGACAAGGTAAGTCAACTTGAAGAGACGTTCGGTCCCTGTGCAAGAAGGTTCTTTAGGGCTCTGGAT
CAATTCGACAACATACATGACTTGGTTTTTGTGTTTGGCTGTTACAGGCATTGGGGGCACCCATATATAG
ATTATCGAAAGGGTCTGTCAAAACTATATGATCAGGTTCACCTTAAAAAAATGATAGATAAGTCCTACCA
GGAGTGCTTAGCAAGCGACCTAGCCAGGAGGATCCTTAGATGGGGTTTTGATAAGTACTCCAAGTGGTAT
CTGGATTCAAGATTCCTAGCCCGAGACCACCCCTTGACTCCTTATATCAAAACCCAAACATGGCCACCCA
AACATATTGTAGACTTGGTGGGGGATACATGGCACAAGCTCCCGATCACGCAGATCTTTGAGATTCCTGA
ATCAATGGATCCGTCAGAAATATTGGATGACAAATCACATTCTTTCACCAGAACGAGACTAGCTTCTTGG
CTGTCAGAAAACCGAGGGGGGCCTGTTCCTAGCGAAAAAGTTATTATCACGGCCCTGTCTAAGCCGCCTG
TCAATCCCCGAGAGTTTCTGAGGTCTATAGACCTCGGAGGATTGCCAGATGAAGACTTGATAATTGGCCT
CAAGCCAAAGGAACGGGAATTGAAGATTGAAGGTCGATTCTTTGCTCTAATGTCATGGAATCTAAGATTG
TATTTTGTCATCACTGAAAAACTCTTGGCCAACTACATCTTGCCACTTTTTGACGCGCTGACTATGACAG
ACAACCTGAACAAGGTGTTTAAAAAGCTGATCGACAGGGTCACCGGGCAAGGGCTTTTGGACTATTCAAG
GGTCACATATGCATTTCACCTGGACTATGAAAAGTGGAACAACCATCAAAGATTAGAGTCAACAGAGGAT
GTATTTTCTGTCCTAGATCAAGTGTTTGGATTGAAGAGAGTGTTTTCTAGAACACACGAGTTTTTTCAAA
AGGCCTGGATCTATTATTCAGACAGATCAGACCTCATCGGGTTACGGGAGGATCAAATATACTGCTTAGA
TGCGTCCAACGGCCCAACCTGTTGGAATGGCCAGGATGGCGGGCTAGAAGGCTTACGGCAGAAGGGCTGG
AGTCTAGTCAGCTTATTGATGATAGATAGAGAATCTCAAATCAGGAACACAAGAACCAAAATACTAGCTC
AAGGAGACAACCAGGTTTTATGTCCGACATACATGTTGTCGCCAGGGCTATCTCAAGAGGGGCTCCTCTA
TGAATTGGAGAGAATATCAAGGAATGCACTTTCGATATACAGAGCCGTCGAGGAAGGGGCATCTAAGCTA
GGGCTGATCATCAAGAAAGAAGAGACCATGTGTAGTTATGACTTCCTCATCTATGGAAAAACCCCTTTGT
TTAGAGGTAACATATTGGTGCCTGAGTCCAAAAGATGGGCCAGAGTCTCTTGCGTCTCTAATGACCAAAT
AGTCAACCTCGCCAATATAATGTCGACAGTGTCCACCAATGCGCTAACAGTGGCACAACACTCTCAATCT
TTGATCAAACCGATGAGGGATTTTCTGCTCATGTCAGTACAGGCAGTCTTTCACTACCTGCTATTTAGCC
CAATCTTAAAGGGAAGAGTTTACAAGATTCTGAGCGCTGAAGGGGAGAGCTTTCTCCTAGCCATGTCAAG
GATAATCTATCTAGATCCTTCTTTGGGAGGGATATCTGGAATGTCCCTCGGAAGATTCCATATACGACAG
TTCTCAGACCCTGTCTCTGAAGGGTTATCCTTCTGGAGAGAGATCTGGTTAAGCTCCCAAGAGTCCTGGA
TTCACGCGTTGTGTCAAGAGGCTGGAAACCCAGATCTTGGAGAGAGAACACTCGAGAGCTTCACTCGCCT
TCTAGAAGATCCGACCACCTTAAATATCAGAGGAGGGGCCAGTCCTACCATTCTACTCAAGGATGCAATC
AGAAAGGCTTTATATGACGAGGTGGACAAGGTGGAAAATTCAGAGTTTCGAGAGGCAATCCTGTTGTCCA
AGACCCATAGAGATAATTTTATACTCTTCTTAATATCTGTTGAGCCTCTGTTTCCTCGATTTCTCAGTGA
GCTATTCAGTTCGTCTTTTTTGGGAATCCCCGAGTCAATCATTGGATTGATACAAAACTCCCGAACGATA
AGAAGGCAGTTTAGAAAGAGTCTCTCAAAAACTTTAGAAGAATCCTTCTACAACTCAGAGATCCACGGGA
TTAGTCGGATGACCCAGACACCTCAGAGGGTTGGGGGGGTGTGGCCTTGCTCTTCAGAGAGGGCAGATCT
ACTTAGGGAGATCTCTTGGGGAAGAAAAGTGGTAGGCACGACAGTTCCTCACCCTTCTGAGATGTTGGGA
TTACTTCCCAAGTCCTCTATTTCTTGCACTTGTGGAGCAACAGGAGGAGGCAATCCTAGAGTTTCTGTAT
CAGTACTCCCGTCCTTTGATCAGTCATTTTTTTCACGAGGCCCCCTAAAGGGATACTTGGGCTCGTCCAC
CTCTATGTCGACCCAGCTATTCCATGCATGGGAAAAAGTCACTAATGTTCATGTGGTGAAGAGAGCTCTA
TCGTTAAAAGAATCTATAAACTGGTTCATTACTAGAGATTCCAACTTGGCTCAAGCTCTAATTAGGAACA
TTATGTCTCTGACAGGCCCTGATTTCCCTCTAGAGGAGGCCCCTGTCTTCAAAAGGACGGGGTCAGCCTT
GCATAGGTTCAAGTCTGCCAGATACAGCGAAGGAGGGTATTCTTCTGTCTGCCCGAACCTCCTCTCTCAT
ATTTCTGTTAGTACAGACACCATGTCTGATTTGACCCAAGACGGGAAGAACTACGATTTCATGTTCCAGC
CATTGATGCTTTATGCACAGACATGGACATCAGAGCTGGTACAGAGAGACACAAGGCTAAGAGACTCTAC
GTTTCATTGGCACCTCCGATGCAACAGGTGTGTGAGACCCATTGACGACGTGACCCTGGAGACCTCTCAG
ATCTTCGAGTTTCCGGATGTGTCGAAAAGAATATCCAGAATGGTTTCTGGGGCTGTGCCTCACTTCCAGA
GGCTTCCCGATATCCGTCTGAGACCAGGAGATTTTGAATCTCTAAGCGGTAGAGAAAAGTCTCACCATAT
CGGATCAGCTCAGGGGCTCTTATACTCAATCTTAGTGGCAATTCACGACTCAGGATACAATGATGGAACC
ATCTTCCCTGTCAACATATACGGCAAGGTTTCCCCTAGAGACTATTTGAGAGGGCTCGCAAGGGGAGTAT
TGATAGGATCCTCGATTTGCTTCTTGACAAGAATGACAAATATCAATATTAATAGACCTCTTGAATTGGT
CTCAGGGGTAATCTCATATATTCTCCTGAGGCTAGATAACCATCCCTCCTTGTACATAATGCTCAGAGAA
CCGTCTCTTAGAGGAGAGATATTTTCTATCCCTCAGAAAATCCCCGCCGCTTATCCAACCACTATGAAAG
AAGGCAACAGATCAATCTTGTGTTATCTCCAACATGTGCTACGCTATGAGCGAGAGATAATCACGGCGTC
TCCAGAGAATGACTGGCTATGGATCTTTTCAGACTTTAGAAGTGCCAAAATGACGTACCTATCCCTCATT
ACTTACCAGTCTCATCTTCTACTCCAGAGGGTTGAGAGAAACCTATCTAAGAGTATGAGAGATAACCTGC
GACAATTGAGTTCTTTGATGAGGCAGGTGCTGGGCGGGCACGGAGAAGATACCTTAGAGTCAGACGACAA
CATTCAACGACTGCTAAAAGACTCTTTACGAAGGACAAGATGGGTGGATCAAGAGGTGCGCCATGCAGCT
AGAACCATGACTGGAGATTACAGCCCCAACAAGAAGGTGTCCCGTAAGGTAGGATGTTCAGAATGGGTCT
GCTCTGCTCAACAGGTTGCAGTCTCTACCTCAGCAAACCCGGCCCCTGTCTCGGAGCTTGACATAAGGGC
CCTCTCTAAGAGGTTCCAGAACCCTTTGATCTCGGGCTTGAGAGTGGTTCAGTGGGCAACCGGTGCTCAT
TATAAGCTTAAGCCTATTCTAGATGATCTCAATGTTTTCCCATCTCTCTGCCTTGTAGTTGGGGACGGGT
CAGGGGGGATATCAAGGGCAGTCCTCAACATGTTTCCAGATGCCAAGCTTGTGTTCAACAGTCTTTTAGA
GGTGAATGACCTGATGGCTTCCGGAACACATCCACTGCCTCCTTCAGCAATCATGAGGGGAGGAAATGAT
ATCGTCTCCAGAGTGATAGATCTTGACTCAATCTGGGAAAAACCGTCCGACTTGAGAAACTTGGCAACCT
GGAAATACTTCCAGTCAGTCCAAAAGCAGGTCAACATGTCCTATGACCTCATTATTTGCGATGCAGAAGT
TACTGACATTGCATCTATCAACCGGATCACCCTGTTAATGTCCGATTTTGCATTGTCTATAGATGGACCA
CTCTATTTGGTCTTCAAAACTTATGGGACTATGCTAGTAAATCCAAACTACAAGGCTATTCAACACCTGT
CAAGAGCGTTCCCCTCGGTCACAGGGTTTATCACCCAAGTAACTTCGTCTTTTTCATCTGAGCTCTACCT
CCGATTCTCCAAACGAGGGAAGTTTTTCAGAGATGCTGAGTACTTGACCTCTTCCACCCTTCGAGAAATG
AGCCTTGTGTTATTCAATTGTAGCAGCCCCAAGAGTGAGATGCAGAGAGCTCGTTCCTTGAACTATCAGG
ATCTTGTGAGAGGATTTCCTGAAGAAATCATATCAAATCCTTACAATGAGATGATCATAACTCTGATTGA
CAGTGATGTAGAATCTTTTCTAGTCCACAAGATGGTTGATGATCTTGAGTTACAGAGGGGAACTCTGTCT
AAAGTGGCTATCATTATAGCCATCATGATAGTTTTCTCCAACAGAGTCTTCAACGTTTCCAAACCCCTAA
CTGACCCCTCGTTCTATCCACCGTCTGATCCCAAAATCCTGAGGCACTTCAACATATGTTGCAGTACTAT
GATGTATCTATCTACTGCTTTAGGTGACGTCCCTAGCTTCGCAAGACTTCACGACCTGTATAACAGACCT
ATAACTTATTACTTCAGAAAGCAAGTCATTCGAGGGAACGTTTATCTATCTTGGAGTTGGTCCAACGACA
CCTCAGTGTTCAAAAGGGTAGCCTGTAATTCTAGCCTGAGTCTGTCATCTCACTGGATCAGGTTGATTTA
CAAGATAGTGAAGACTACCAGACTCGTTGGCAGCATCAAGGATCTATCCAGAGAAGTGGAAAGACACCTT
CATAGGTACAACAGGTGGATCACCCTAGAGGATATCAGATCTAGATCATCCCTACTAGACTACAGTTGCC
TGTGAACCGGATACTCCTGGAAGCCTGCCCATGCTAAGACTCTTGTGTGATGTATCTTGAAAAAAACAAG
ATCCTAAATCTGAACCTTTGGTTGTTTGATTGTTTTTCTCATTTTTGTTGTTTATTTGTTAAGCGTGGGT
CGGCATGGCATCTCCACCTCCTCGCGGTCCGACCTGGGCATCCGAAGGAGGACGCACGTCCACTCGGATG
GCTAAGGGAGGGGCGGGGATCCGGCTGCTAACAAAGCCCGAAAGGAAGCTGAGTTGGCTGCTGCCACCGC
TGAGCAATAACTAGCATAACCCCTTGGGGCCTCTAAACGGGTCTTGAGGGGTTTTTTGCTGAAAGGAGGA
ACTATATCCGGATCCACTAGTTCTAGAGCGGCCGCCACCGCGGTGGAGCTCCAGCTTTTGTTCCCTTTAG
TGAGGGTTAATTGCGCGCTTGGCGTAATCATGGTCATAGCTGTTTCCTGTGTGAAATTGTTATCCGCTCA
CAATTCCACACAACATACGAGCCGGAAGCATAAAGTGTAAAGCCTGGGGTGCCTAATGAGTGAGCTAACT
CACATTAATTGCGTTGCGCTCACTGCCCGCTTTCCAGTCGGGAAACCTGTCGTGCCAGCTGCATTAATGA
ATCGGCCAACGCGCGGGGAGAGGCGGTTTGCGTATTGGGCGCTCTTCCGCTTCCTCGCTCACTGACTCGC
TGCGCTCGGTCGTTCGGCTGCGGCGAGCGGTATCAGCTCACTCAAAGGCGGTAATACGGTTATCCACAGA
ATCAGGGGATAACGCAGGAAAGAACATGTGAGCAAAAGGCCAGCAAAAGGCCAGGAACCGTAAAAAGGCC
GCGTTGCTGGCGTTTTTCCATAGGCTCCGCCCCCCTGACGAGCATCACAAAAATCGACGCTCAAGTCAGA
GGTGGCGAAACCCGACAGGACTATAAAGATACCAGGCGTTTCCCCCTGGAAGCTCCCTCGTGCGCTCTCC
TGTTCCGACCCTGCCGCTTACCGGATACCTGTCCGCCTTTCTCCCTTCGGGAAGCGTGGCGCTTTCTCAT
AGCTCACGCTGTAGGTATCTCAGTTCGGTGTAGGTCGTTCGCTCCAAGCTGGGCTGTGTGCACGAACCCC
CCGTTCAGCCCGACCGCTGCGCCTTATCCGGTAACTATCGTCTTGAGTCCAACCCGGTAAGACACGACTT
ATCGCCACTGGCAGCAGCCACTGGTAACAGGATTAGCAGAGCGAGGTATGTAGGCGGTGCTACAGAGTTC
TTGAAGTGGTGGCCTAACTACGGCTACACTAGAAGGACAGTATTTGGTATCTGCGCTCTGCTGAAGCCAG
TTACCTTCGGAAAAAGAGTTGGTAGCTCTTGATCCGGCAAACAAACCACCGCTGGTAGCGGTGGTTTTTT
TGTTTGCAAGCAGCAGATTACGCGCAGAAAAAAAGGATCTCAAGAAGATCCTTTGATCTTTTCTACGGGG
TCTGACGCTCAGTGGAACGAAAACTCACGTTAAGGGATTTTGGTCATGAGATTATCAAAAAGGATCTTCA
CCTAGATCCTTTTAAATTAAAAATGAAGTTTTAAATCAATCTAAAGTATATATGAGTAAACTTGGTCTGA
CAGTTACCAATGCTTAATCAGTGAGGCACCTATCTCAGCGATCTGTCTATTTCGTTCATCCATAGTTGCC
TGACTCCCCGTCGTGTAGATAACTACGATACGGGAGGGCTTACCATCTGGCCCCAGTGCTGCAATGATAC
CGCGAGACCCACGCTCACCGGCTCCAGATTTATCAGCAATAAACCAGCCAGCCGGAAGGGCCGAGCGCAG
AAGTGGTCCTGCAACTTTATCCGCCTCCATCCAGTCTATTAATTGTTGCCGGGAAGCTAGAGTAAGTAGT
TCGCCAGTTAATAGTTTGCGCAACGTTGTTGCCATTGCTACAGGCATCGTGGTGTCACGCTCGTCGTTTG
GTATGGCTTCATTCAGCTCCGGTTCCCAACGATCAAGGCGAGTTACATGATCCCCCATGTTGTGCAAAAA
AGCGGTTAGCTCCTTCGGTCCTCCGATCGTTGTCAGAAGTAAGTTGGCCGCAGTGTTATCACTCATGGTT
ATGGCAGCACTGCATAATTCTCTTACTGTCATGCCATCCGTAAGATGCTTTTCTGTGACTGGTGAGTACT
CAACCAAGTCATTCTGAGAATAGTGTATGCGGCGACCGAGTTGCTCTTGCCCGGCGTCAATACGGGATAA
TACCGCGCCACATAGCAGAACTTTAAAAGTGCTCATCATTGGAAAACGTTCTTCGGGGCGAAAACTCTCA
AGGATCTTACCGCTGTTGAGATCCAGTTCGATGTAACCCACTCGTGCACCCAACTGATCTTCAGCATCTT
TTACTTTCACCAGCGTTTCTGGGTGAGCAAAAACAGGAAGGCAAAATGCCGCAAAAAAGGGAATAAGGGC
GACACGGAAATGTTGAATACTCATACTCTTCCTTTTTCAATATTATTGAAGCATTTATCAGGGTTATTGT
CTCATGAGCGGATACATATTTGAATGTATTTAGAAAAATAAACAAATAGGGGTTCCGCGCACATTTCCCC
GAAAAGTGCCACCTG
Features (pLannotate 1.2.2; 25 found; start..end, strand, type, name):
      3..361     +  rep_origin     f1 ori (sequence partly withheld): f1 bacteriophage origin of replication; arrow indicates direction of (+) strand synthesis
    463..618     -  CDS            lacZα (fragment): LacZα fragment of β-galactosidase; lacZ fragment
    624..652     -  misc_feature   MCS (fragment): pBluescript multiple cloning site
    658..1037    +  enhancer       CMV enhancer: human cytomegalovirus immediate early enhancer
   1038..1241    +  promoter       CMV promoter: human cytomegalovirus (CMV) immediate early promoter
   1237..1270    +  LTR            5' LTR (truncated) (fragment): truncated 5' long terminal repeat (LTR) from HIV-1
   1286..1304    +  promoter       T7 promoter: promoter for bacteriophage T7 RNA polymerase
   1330..1355    +  misc_RNA       sTRSV HHRz (fragment): hammerhead ribozyme from the tobacco ringspot virus satellite RNA (Khvorova et al., 2003)
   1441..2790    +  CDS            N: NCAP_RABVS - Experimental evidence at protein level: Swiss-Prot protein existence level 1. Encapsidates the genome in a ratio of one protein N per nine ribonucleotides, protecting it from nucleases. If expressed without protein P it binds non-specifically RNA and therefore can bind it's own mRNA. Interaction with protein P abolishes any non-specific RNA binding, and prevents phosphorylation. The soluble N-P complex encapsidates specifically the genomic RNA, with protein N protecting the genome like a pearl necklace. The encapsidated genomic RNA is termed the nucleocapsid (NC) and serves as tem
   2884..3774    +  CDS            P: PHOSP_RABVS - Experimental evidence at protein level: Swiss-Prot protein existence level 1. Non catalytic polymerase cofactor and regulatory protein that plays a role in viral transcription and replication. Stabilizes the RNA polymerase L to the N-RNA template and binds the soluble protein N, preventing it from encapsidating non-genomic RNA. Also inhibits host IFN-alpha and IFN-beta signaling by binding and retaining phosphorylated STAT1 in the cytoplasm or by inhibiting the DNA binding of STAT1 in the nucleus. Might be involved, through interaction with host dynein, in intracellular microtubu
   3866..4471    +  CDS            M: MATRX_RABVS - Experimental evidence at protein level: Swiss-Prot protein existence level 1. Plays a major role in assembly, budding and uncoating of virion after membrane fusion (PubMed:33208464). Completely covers the ribonucleoprotein coil and keep it in condensed bullet-shaped form. Inhibits viral transcription and stimulates replication. Plays a major role in early induction of TRAIL-mediated apoptosis in infected neurons (PubMed:12771432, PubMed:9847327). From Rabies virus (strain SAD B19) (RABV).
   4695..5396    +  CDS            TagBFP: monomeric blue fluorescent protein mammalian codon-optimized
   5504..11884   +  CDS            L: L_RABVS - Experimental evidence at protein level: Swiss-Prot protein existence level 1. RNA-directed RNA polymerase that catalyzes the replication of viral genomic RNA. The template is composed of the viral RNA tightly encapsidated by the nucleoprotein (N). The replicase mode is dependent on intracellular N protein concentration. In this mode, the polymerase replicates the whole viral genome without recognizing transcriptional signals, and the replicated genome is not caped or polyadenylated. From Rabies virus (strain SAD B19) (RABV).
  12016..12108   +  ncRNA          HDV ribozyme: Accession: RF00094 - Hepatitis delta virus ribozyme
  12116..12165   +  CDS            SET1 (fragment): solubility-enhancement tag derived from T7 phage gene 10B
  12173..12220   +  terminator     T7 terminator: transcription terminator for bacteriophage T7 RNA polymerase
  12242..12283   -  misc_feature   MCS (fragment): pBluescript multiple cloning site
  12296..12314   -  promoter       T3 promoter: promoter for bacteriophage T3 RNA polymerase
  12357..12379   -  protein_bind   lac operator (fragment): The lac repressor binds to the lac operator to inhibit transcription in E. coli. This inhibition can be relieved by adding lactose or isopropyl-β-D-thiogalactopyranoside (IPTG). lac repressor encoded by lacI
  12383..12413   -  promoter       lac promoter: promoter for the E. coli lac operon
  12428..12449   -  protein_bind   CAP binding site: CAP binding activates transcription in the presence of cAMP. E. coli catabolite activator protein
  12462..12554   -  CDS            lacI (fragment): lac repressor; lacI; The lac repressor binds to the lac operator to inhibit transcription in E. coli. This inhibition can be relieved by adding lactose or isopropyl-β-D-thiogalactopyranoside (IPTG).
  12737..13325   -  rep_origin     ori: high-copy-number ColE1/pMB1/pBR322/pUC origin of replication
  13496..14356   -  CDS            AmpR: β-lactamase; bla; confers resistance to ampicillin, carbenicillin, and related antibiotics
  14357..14461   -  promoter       AmpR promoter: bla
