[The description below was written by a language model from this plasmid's Addgene catalogue record and pLannotate feature annotations shown in this document.]
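Description:
pRVdG-4BFP2 is a rabies virus genome plasmid built on the cSPBN (pSAD) backbone, carrying a full-length cDNA copy of a glycoprotein-deleted SAD B19-strain rabies genome in a pBluescript-type bacterial vector of about 14.5 kb. It is maintained in E. coli through a high-copy ColE1/pUC origin and an ampicillin resistance gene. An f1 origin and remnants of the lacZα/multiple cloning site region are also present.

The feature table shows the viral genes N, P, M and L in their native order. A roughly 700 bp mTagBFP2 coding sequence (annotated as TagBFP, a monomeric blue fluorescent protein) sits between M and L, the position normally held by the glycoprotein gene, and no G coding sequence is annotated. The viral cDNA is preceded by a CMV enhancer/promoter and a T7 promoter, and followed by a T7 terminator, so the antigenome-sense transcript could be produced either by host RNA polymerase II or by T7 polymerase. A hammerhead ribozyme fragment upstream and a hepatitis delta virus ribozyme downstream flank the genome. Such ribozymes are used to trim the primary transcript to exact viral termini, which are needed for encapsidation and replication. The blue reporter itself would be transcribed from the viral genome by the rabies polymerase rather than directly from the CMV promoter. Small hits annotated as an HIV-1 LTR fragment and a SET1 tag fragment are probably incidental matches.

The stated purpose is simply to express mTagBFP2. From its design, the plasmid appears intended for rescue of G-deleted rabies virus from cDNA. Such virus cannot spread without glycoprotein supplied in trans and is commonly used for neuronal labelling and monosynaptic tracing, although the record does not describe these applications.
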