Addgene plasmid #52490: pRVdG-4BFP2
Purpose: Expresses mTagBFP2
Depositing lab: Ian Wickersham. Depositing organization: Massachusetts Institute of Technology.
Backbone
  Vector backbone: cSPBN (pSAD)
  Backbone manufacturer: Karl-Klaus Conzelmann & Matthias Schnell
  Backbone size w/o insert (bp): 13782
  Total vector size (bp): 14487
  Vector type: Mammalian Expression ; Rabies Virus
Growth in bacteria
  Bacterial resistance: Ampicillin, 100 μg/mL
  Growth temperature: 37°C
  Growth strain: DH5alpha
  Growth instructions: DH5alpha at 37C
  Copy number: High Copy
Gene/Insert
  Gene/Insert name: mTagBFP2
  Species: Synthetic
  Insert size (bp): 705
  Promoter: CMV
  Cloning method: Unknown
  Sequencing primers: 5′ Unknown
Terms and licenses: Academic/Nonprofit Terms; Industry Terms: Not Available to Industry
How to cite: pRVdG-4BFP2 was a gift from Ian Wickersham (Addgene plasmid # 52490 ; http://n2t.net/addgene:52490 ; RRID:Addgene_52490)
