>Addgene plasmid #52490 | pRVdG-4BFP2 | addgene partial sequence | sequence record 95916 | B19M-F 5'-ACAAAGGTCCGAAGAGGACA-3'
TCAGATTATATCCCGCAAATTTATCACTTGTTTACCTCTGGAGGAGAGAACATATGGGCTCAACTCCAAC
CCTTGGGAGCAATATAACAAAAAACATGTTATGGTGCCATTAAACCGCTGCATTTCATCAAAGTCAAGTT
GATTACCTTTACATTTTGATCCTCTTGGATGTGAAAAAAACTATTAACATCCCTCAAAAGACCCCGGGAA
AGCCGCCACCATGAGCGAGCTGATTAAGGAGAACATGCACATGAAGCTGTACATGGAGGGCACCGTGGAC
AACCATCACTTCAAGTGCACATCCGAGGGCGAAGGCAAGCCCTACGAGGGCACCCAGACCATGAGAATCA
AGGTGGTCGAGGGCGGCCCTCTCCCCTTCGCCTTCGACATCCTGGCTACTAGCTTCCTCTACGGCAGCAA
GACCTTCATCAACCACACCCAGGGCATCCCCGACTTCTTCAAGCAGTCCTTCCCTGAGGGCTTCACATGG
GAGAGAGTCACCACATACGAAGACGGGGGCGTGCTGACCGCTACCCAGGACACCAGCCTCCAGGACGGCT
GCCTCATCTACAACGTCAAGATCAGAGGGGTGAACTTCACATCCAACGGCCCTGTGATGCAGAAGAAAAC
ACTCGGCTGGGAGGCCTTCACCGAGACGCTGTACCCCGCTGACGGCGGCCTGGAAGGCAGAAACGACATG
GCCCTGAAGCTCGTGGGCGGGAGCCATCTGATCGCAAACGCCAAGACCACATATAGATCCAAGAAACCCG
CTAAGAACCTCAAGATGCCTGGCGTCTACTATGTGGACTACAGACTGGAAAGAATCAAGGAGGCCAACAA
CGAGACCTACGTCGAGCAGCACGAGGTGGCAGTGGCCAGATACTGCGACCTCCCTAGCA
