>Addgene plasmid #52490 | pRVdG-4BFP2 | addgene partial sequence | sequence record 95934 | B19L-R 5'-CGATTGGGTCAATAGGGTCA-3'
GTAAGTCTCAGGTTGAGAAGTGTTGCCAGTTGTTCTTCTGATCTAATGTTTTTTTCTCGACTGAAAAGCT
TAGATGACCCAGCACTTTATAAGCTAGCTCATTAATTAAGCTTGTGCCCCAGTTTGCTAGGGAGGTCGCA
GTATCTGGCCACTGCCACCTCGTGCTGCTCGACGTAGGTCTCGTTGTTGGCCTCCTTGATTCTTTCCAGT
CTGTAGTCCACATAGTAGACGCCAGGCATCTTGAGGTTCTTAGCGGGTTTCTTGGATCTATATGTGGTCT
TGGCGTTTGCGATCAGATGGCTCCCGCCCACGAGCTTCAGGGCCATGTCGTTTCTGCCTTCCAGGCCGCC
GTCAGCGGGGTACAGCGTCTCGGTGAAGGCCTCCCAGCCGAGTGTTTTCTTCTGCATCACAGGGCCGTTG
GATGTGAAGTTCACCCCTCTGATCTTGACGTTGTAGATGAGGCAGCCGTCCTGGAGGCTGGTGTCCTGGG
TAGCGGTCAGCACGCCCCCGTCTTCGTATGTGGTGACTCTCTCCCATGTGAAGCCCTCAGGGAAGGACTG
CTTGAAGAAGTCGGGGATGCCCTGGGTGTGGTTGATGAAGGTCTTGCTGCCGTAGAGGAAGCTAGTAGCC
AGGATGTCGAAGGCGAAGGGGAGAGGGCCGCCCTCGACCACCTTGATTCTCATGGTCTGGGTGCCCTCGT
AGGGCTTGCCTTCGCCCTCGGATGTGCACTTGAAGTGATGGTTGTCCACGGTGCCCTCCATGTACAGCTT
CATGTGCATGTTCTCCTTAATCAGCTCGCTCATGGTG
